Addgene plasmid #69442: pSFFV-Cx43
Purpose: mammalian expression of rat Cx43
Depositing lab: Richard Veenstra. Depositing organization: SUNY Upstate Medical University. Publication: Selectivity of connexin-specific gap junctions does not correlate with channel conductance. Veenstra RD, Wang HZ, Beblo DA, Chilton MG, Harris AL, Beyer EC, Brink PR. Circ Res. 1995 Dec;77(6):1156-65. PubMed 7586229.
Backbone
  Vector backbone: pSFFV
  Backbone manufacturer: Fuhlbrigge, et al 1998, PMID 3261013
  Vector type: Mammalian Expression
  Selectable markers: Neomycin (select with G418)
Growth in bacteria
  Bacterial resistance: Ampicillin, 100 μg/mL
  Growth temperature: 37°C
  Growth strain: DH5alpha
  Copy number: Unknown
Gene/Insert
  Gene/Insert name: Cx43 (alt name: Gja1)
  Species: R. norvegicus (rat)
  Entrez Gene: Gja1 (a.k.a. Cx43, Cxnk1)
  Cloning method: Restriction Enzyme; 5′ cloning site EcoRI (not destroyed); 3′ cloning site EcoRI (not destroyed)
  Sequencing primers: 5′ SFFV-F attgattgactgcccacctc
Terms and licenses: Academic/Nonprofit Terms; Industry Terms: Not Available to Industry
Depositor comments: This plasmid was provided by Joseph Stains (University of Maryland School of Medicine), who received it from Thomas Steinberg (Washington University).
How to cite: pSFFV-Cx43 was a gift from Richard Veenstra (Addgene plasmid # 69442 ; http://n2t.net/addgene:69442 ; RRID:Addgene_69442)
