[The description below was written by a language model from this plasmid's Addgene catalogue record.]
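Description:
pSFFV-Cx43 is a mammalian expression plasmid built on the pSFFV backbone and carrying the rat (Rattus norvegicus) connexin 43 coding sequence, also known as Gja1. The insert was placed into the vector by restriction cloning at an EcoRI site, and EcoRI sites remain intact on both sides, so the fragment can be excised with a single enzyme. Because the same site flanks both ends, orientation is not enforced by the cloning strategy itself. The record does not explicitly list the promoter, but the backbone name and the use of an SFFV forward sequencing primer upstream of the insert suggest that expression is driven by spleen focus-forming virus long terminal repeat sequences, a retroviral element commonly used for strong constitutive transcription in mammalian cells. No epitope tags, fusion partners or reporters are recorded. No feature table is available, so elements such as the bacterial origin of replication and polyadenylation signal cannot be described. Copy number is listed as unknown.

In bacteria the plasmid is selected with ampicillin. In mammalian cells it provides a neomycin resistance marker, allowing G418 selection of stably transfected clones. The stated purpose is mammalian expression of rat Cx43, a gap junction channel protein. The associated publication concerns the selectivity and conductance of gap junction channels formed by specific connexins. This is consistent with using the construct to introduce a single defined connexin into cells so that the resulting intercellular channels can be characterised functionally.
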