>Addgene plasmid #69442 | pSFFV-Cx43 | addgene partial sequence | sequence record 136265 | SV40pA-R 5'-GAAATTTGTGATGCTATTGC-3'
ATAACAGTTACAACAACAATTGCATTCATTTTATGTTTCAGGTTCAGGGGGAGGTGTGGGAGGTTTTTTA
AAGCAAGTAAAACCTCTACAAATGTGGTATGGCTGATTATGATCTCTAGTCAAGGCACTATACATCAAAT
ATTCCTTATTAACCCCTTTACAAATTAAAAAGCTAAAGGTACACAATTTTTGAGCATAGTTATTAATAGC
AGACACTCTATGCCTGTGTGGAGTAAGAAAAAACAGTATGTTATGATTATAACTGTTATGCCTACTTATA
AAGGTTACAGAATATTTTTCCATAATTTTCTTGTATAGCAGTGCAGCTTTTTCCTTTGTGGTGTAAATAG
CAAAGCAAGCAAGAGTTCTATTACTAAACACAGCATGACTCAAAAAACTTAGCAATTCTGAAGGAAAGTC
CTTGGGGTCTTCTACCTTTCTCTTCTTTTTTGGAGGAGTAGAATGTTGAGAGTCAGCAGTAGCCTCATCA
TCACTAGATGGCATTTCTTCTGAGCAAAACAGGTTTTCCTCATTAAAGGCATTCCACCACTGCTCCCATT
CATCAGTTCCATAGGTTGGAATCTAAAATACACAAACAATTAGAATCAGTAGTTTAACACATTATACACT
TAAAAATTTTATATTTACCTTAGAGCTTTAAATCTCTGTAGGTAGTTTGTCCAATTATGTCACACCACAG
AAGTAAGGTTCCTTCACAAAGATCCGG
