>Addgene plasmid #69442 | pSFFV-Cx43 | addgene partial sequence | sequence record 137796 | SFFV-F 5'-attgattgactgcccacctc-3'
TGGAGACCCCGCCCAGGGACCACCGACCCACCGTCGGGAGGTAAGCTGGCCAGCGATCGTTTTGTCTCCG
TCTCTGTCTTTGGAATTCCGGCTTTTACGAGGTATCAGCACTTTTCTTTCATTGGGGGGAAGGCGTGAGG
AAAGTACCAAACAGCAGCAGACTTTTAAACTTTAAACAGACAGGTCTGAGAGCCTGAACTCTCATTTTTC
CTTTGACTTCAGCCTCCAAGGAGTTCCACCAACTTTGGCGCGCCGGCTTCACTTTCATTAAGTGAAAGAG
AGGTGCCCAGACATGGGTGACTGGAGTGCCTTGGGGAAGCTTCTGGACAAGGTCCAAGCCTACTCCACCG
CTGGAGGGAAGGTGTGGCTGTCAGTGCTCTTCATATTCAGAATCCTGCTCCTGGGGACAGCTGTTGAGTC
AGCTTGGGGTGATGAACAGTCTGCCTTTCGCTGTAACACTCAACAACCTGGCTGCGAAAACGTCTGCTAT
GACAAGTCCTTCCCCATCTCTCACGTGCGCTTCTGGGTCCTTCAGATCATATTCGTGTCTGTGCCCACCC
TCCTGTACTTGGCCCATGTGTTCTATGTGATGAGGAAGGAAGAGAAGCTAAACAAGAAAGAAGAGGAGCT
CAA
